>Addgene plasmid #130770 | pMSCVbsd-PPARD-M417A | addgene full sequence | sequence record 255161 | Addgene NGS Result
AATGAAAGACCCCACCTGTAGGTTTGGCAAGCTAGCTTAAGTAACGCCATTTTGCAAGGCATGGAAAATA
CATAACTGAGAATAGAGAAGTTCAGATCAAGGTTAGGAACAGAGAGACAGCAGAATATGGGCCAAACAGG
ATATCTGTGGTAAGCAGTTCCTGCCCCGGCTCAGGGCCAAGAACAGATGGTCCCCAGATGCGGTCCCGCC
CTCAGCAGTTTCTAGAGAACCATCAGATGTTTCCAGGGTGCCCCAAGGACCTGAAATGACCCTGTGCCTT
ATTTGAACTAACCAATCAGTTCGCTTCTCGCTTCTGTTCGCGCGCTTCTGCTCCCCGAGCTCAATAAAAG
AGCCCACAACCCCTCACTCGGCGCGCCAGTCCTCCGATAGACTGCGTCGCCCGGGTACCCGTATTCCCAA
TAAAGCCTCTTGCTGTTTGCATCCGAATCGTGGACTCGCTGATCCTTGGGAGGGTCTCCTCAGATTGATT
GACTGCCCACCTCGGGGGTCTTTCATTTGGAGGTTCCACCGAGATTTGGAGACCCCTGCCCAGGGACCAC
CGACCCCCCCGCCGGGAGGTAAGCTGGCCAGCGGTCGTTTCGTGTCTGTCTCTGTCTTTGTGCGTGTTTG
TGCCGGCATCTAATGTTTGCGCCTGCGTCTGTACTAGTTAGCTAACTAGCTCTGTATCTGGCGGACCCGT
GGTGGAACTGACGAGTTCTGAACACCCGGCCGCAACCCTGGGAGACGTCCCAGGGACTTTGGGGGCCGTT
TTTGTGGCCCGACCTGAGGAAGGGAGTCGATGTGGAATCCGACCCCGTCAGGATATGTGGTTCTGGTAGG
AGACGAGAACCTAAAACAGTTCCCGCCTCCGTCTGAATTTTTGCTTTCGGTTTGGAACCGAAGCCGCGCG
TCTTGTCTGCTGCAGCGCTGCAGCATCGTTCTGTGTTGTCTCTGTCTGACTGTGTTTCTGTATTTGTCTG
AAAATTAGGGCCAGACTGTTACCACTCCCTTAAGTTTGACCTTAGGTCACTGGAAAGATGTCGAGCGGAT
CGCTCACAACCAGTCGGTAGATGTCAAGAAGAGACGTTGGGTTACCTTCTGCTCTGCAGAATGGCCAACC
TTTAACGTCGGATGGCCGCGAGACGGCACCTTTAACCGAGACCTCATCACCCAGGTTAAGATCAAGGTCT
TTTCACCTGGCCCGCATGGACACCCAGACCAGGTCCCCTACATCGTGACCTGGGAAGCCTTGGCTTTTGA
CCCCCCTCCCTGGGTCAAGCCCTTTGTACACCCTAAGCCTCCGCCTCCTCTTCCTCCATCCGCCCCGTCT
CTCCCCCTTGAACCTCCTCGTTCGACCCCGCCTCGATCCTCCCTTTATCCAGCCCTCACTCCTTCTCTAG
GCGCCGGAATTAGATCCACTAGTAACGGCCGCCAGTGTGCTGGAATTCGCCCTTAGGTGTGGCGCCGAGG
GGAGATCAGCCATGGAGCAGCCACAGGAGGAAGCCCCTGAGGTCCGGGAAGAGGAGGAGAAAGAGGAAGT
GGCAGAGGCAGAAGGAGCCCCAGAGCTCAATGGGGGACCACAGCATGCACTTCCTTCCAGCAGCTACACA
GACCTCTCCCGGAGCTCCTCGCCACCCTCACTGCTGGACCAACTGCAGATGGGCTGTGACGGGGCCTCAT
GCGGCAGCCTCAACATGGAGTGCCGGGTGTGCGGGGACAAGGCATCGGGCTTCCACTACGGTGTTCATGC
ATGTGAGGGGTGCAAGGGCTTCTTCCGTCGTACGATCCGCATGAAGCTGGAGTACGAGAAGTGTGAGCGC
AGCTGCAAGATTCAGAAGAAGAACCGCAACAAGTGCCAGTACTGCCGCTTCCAGAAGTGCCTGGCACTGG
GCATGTCACACAACGCTATCCGTTTTGGTCGGATGCCGGAGGCTGAGAAGAGGAAGCTGGTGGCAGGGCT
GACTGCAAACGAGGGGAGCCAGTACAACCCACAGGTGGCCGACCTGAAGGCCTTCTCCAAGCACATCTAC
AATGCCTACCTGAAAAACTTCAACATGACCAAAAAGAAGGCCCGCAGCATCCTCACCGGCAAAGCCAGCC
ACACGGCGCCCTTTGTGATCCACGACATCGAGACATTGTGGCAGGCAGAGAAGGGGCTGGTGTGGAAGCA
GTTGGTGAATGGCCTGCCTCCCTACAAGGAGATCAGCGTGCACGTCTTCTACCGCTGCCAGTGCACCACA
GTGGAGACCGTGCGGGAGCTCACTGAGTTCGCCAAGAGCATCCCCAGCTTCAGCAGCCTCTTCCTCAACG
ACCAGGTTACCCTTCTCAAGTATGGCGTGCACGAGGCCATCTTCGCCATGCTGGCCTCTATCGTCAACAA
GGACGGGCTGCTGGTAGCCAACGGCAGTGGCTTTGTCACCCGTGAGTTCCTGCGCAGCCTCCGCAAACCC
TTCAGTGATATCATTGAGCCTAAGTTTGAATTTGCTGTCAAGTTCAACGCCCTGGAACTTGATGACAGTG
ACCTGGCCCTATTCATTGCGGCCATCATTCTGTGTGGAGACCGGCCAGGCCTCATGAACGTTCCACGGGT
GGAGGCTATCCAGGACACCATCCTGCGTGCCCTCGAATTCCACCTGCAGGCCAACCACCCTGATGCCCAG
TACCTCTTCCCCAAGCTGCTGCAGAAGATGGCTGACCTGCGGCAACTGGTCACCGAGCACGCCCAGATGG
CGCAGCGGATCAAGAAGACCGAAACCGAGACCTCGCTGCACCCTCTGCTCCAGGAGATCTACAAGGACAT
GTACTAACGGCGGCACCCAGGCCTCCCTGCAGACTCCAATGGGGCCAGCACTGGAGGGGCCCACCCACAT
GACTTTTCCATTGACCAGCTCTCAAGGGCGAATTCTGCAGATATCCATCACACTGGCGGCCGCTCGAGGT
TAACGAATTCTACCGGGTAGGGGAGGCGCTTTTCCCAAGGCAGTCTGGAGCATGCGCTTTAGCAGCCCCG
CTGGGCACTTGGCGCTACACAAGTGGCCTCTGGCCTCGCACACATTCCACATCCACCGGTAGGCGCCAAC
CGGCTCCGTTCTTTGGTGGCCCCTTCGCGCCACCTTCTACTCCTCCCCTAGTCAGGAAGTTCCCCCCCGC
CCCGCAGCTCGCGTCGTGCAGGACGTGACAAATGGAAGTAGCACGTCTCACTAGTCTCGTGCAGATGGAC
AGCACCGCTGAGCAATGGAAGCGGGTAGGCCTTTGGGGCAGCGGCCAATAGCAGCTTTGCTCCTTCGCTT
TCTGGGCTCAGAGGCTGGGAAGGGGTGGGTCCGGGGGCGGGCTCAGGGGCGGGCTCAGGGGCGGGGCGGG
CGCCCGAAGGTCCTCCGGAGGCCCGGCATTCTGCACGCTTCAAAAGCGCACGTCTGCCGCGCTGTTCTCC
TCTTCCTCATCTCCGGGCCTTTCGACCTGCAGCCCAAGCTTACCATGGCCAAGCCTTTGTCTCAAGAAGA
ATCCACCCTCATTGAAAGAGCAACGGCTACAATCAACAGCATCCCCATCTCTGAAGACTACAGCGTCGCC
AGCGCAGCTCTCTCTAGCGACGGCCGCATCTTCACTGGTGTCAATGTATATCATTTTACTGGGGGACCTT
GTGCAGAACTCGTGGTGCTGGGCACTGCTGCTGCTGCGGCAGCTGGCAACCTGACTTGTATCGTCGCGAT
CGGAAATGAGAACAGGGGCATCTTGAGCCCCTGCGGACGGTGCCGACAGGTGCTTCTCGATCTGCATCCT
GGGATCAAAGCCATAGTGAAGGACAGTGATGGACAGCCGACGGCAGTTGGGATTCGTGAATTGCTGCCCT
CTGGTTATGTGTGGGAGGGCTAATCGATAAAATAAAAGATTTTATTTAGTCTCCAGAAAAAGGGGGGAAT
GAAAGACCCCACCTGTAGGTTTGGCAAGCTAGAGAACCATCAGATGTTTCCAGGGTGCCCCAAGGACCTG
AAATGACCCTGTGCCTTATTTGAACTAACCAATCAGTTCGCTTCTCGCTTCTGTTCGCGCGCTTCTGCTC
CCCGAGCTCAATAAAAGAGCCCACAACCCCTCACTCGGCGCGCCAGTCCTCCGATAGACTGCGTCGCCCG
GGTACCCGTGTATCCAATAAACCCTCTTGCAGTTGCATCCGACTTGTGGTCTCGCTGTTCCTTGGGAGGG
TCTCCTCTGAGTGATTGACTACCCGTCAGCGGGGGTCTTTCATGGGTAACAGTTTCTTGAAGTTGGAGAA
CAACATTCTGAGGGTAGGAGTCGAATATTAAGTAATCCTGACTCAATTAGCCACTGTTTTGAATCCACAT
ACTCCAATACTCCTGAAATAGTTCATTATGGACAGCGCAGAAAGAGCTGGGGAGAATTGTGAAATTGTTA
TCCGCTCACAATTCCACACAACATACGAGCCGGAAGCATAAAGTGTAAAGCCTGGGGTGCCTAATGAGTG
AGCTAACTCACATTAATTGCGTTGCGCTCACTGCCCGCTTTCCAGTCGGGAAACCTGTCGTGCCAGCTGC
ATTAATGAATCGGCCAACGCGCGGGGAGAGGCGGTTTGCGTATTGGGCGCTCTTCCGCTTCCTCGCTCAC
TGACTCGCTGCGCTCGGTCGTTCGGCTGCGGCGAGCGGTATCAGCTCACTCAAAGGCGGTAATACGGTTA
TCCACAGAATCAGGGGATAACGCAGGAAAGAACATGTGAGCAAAAGGCCAGCAAAAGGCCAGGAACCGTA
AAAAGGCCGCGTTGCTGGCGTTTTTCCATAGGCTCCGCCCCCCTGACGAGCATCACAAAAATCGACGCTC
AAGTCAGAGGTGGCGAAACCCGACAGGACTATAAAGATACCAGGCGTTTCCCCCTGGAAGCTCCCTCGTG
CGCTCTCCTGTTCCGACCCTGCCGCTTACCGGATACCTGTCCGCCTTTCTCCCTTCGGGAAGCGTGGCGC
TTTCTCATAGCTCACGCTGTAGGTATCTCAGTTCGGTGTAGGTCGTTCGCTCCAAGCTGGGCTGTGTGCA
CGAACCCCCCGTTCAGCCCGACCGCTGCGCCTTATCCGGTAACTATCGTCTTGAGTCCAACCCGGTAAGA
CACGACTTATCGCCACTGGCAGCAGCCACTGGTAACAGGATTAGCAGAGCGAGGTATGTAGGCGGTGCTA
CAGAGTTCTTGAAGTGGTGGCCTAACTACGGCTACACTAGAAGAACAGTATTTGGTATCTGCGCTCTGCT
GAAGCCAGTTACCTTCGGAAAAAGAGTTGGTAGCTCTTGATCCGGCAAACAAACCACCGCTGGTAGCGGT
GGTTTTTTTGTTTGCAAGCAGCAGATTACGCGCAGAAAAAAAGGATCTCAAGAAGATCCTTTGATCTTTT
CTACGGGGTCTGACGCTCAGTGGAACGAAAACTCACGTTAAGGGATTTTGGTCATGAGATTATCAAAAAG
GATCTTCACCTAGATCCTTTTAAATTAAAAATGAAGTTTTAAATCAATCTAAAGTATATATGAGTAAACT
TGGTCTGACAGTTACCAATGCTTAATCAGTGAGGCACCTATCTCAGCGATCTGTCTATTTCGTTCATCCA
TAGTTGCCTGACTCCCCGTCGTGTAGATAACTACGATACGGGAGGGCTTACCATCTGGCCCCAGTGCTGC
AATGATACCGCGAGACCCACGCTCACCGGCTCCAGATTTATCAGCAATAAACCAGCCAGCCGGAAGGGCC
GAGCGCAGAAGTGGTCCTGCAACTTTATCCGCCTCCATCCAGTCTATTAATTGTTGCCGGGAAGCTAGAG
TAAGTAGTTCGCCGGTTAATAGTTTGCGCAACGTTGTTGCCATTGCTACAGGCATCGTGGTGTCACGCTC
GTCGTTTGGTATGGCTTCATTCAGCTCCGGTTCCCAACGATCAAGGCGAGTTACATGATCCCCCATGTTG
TGCAAAAAAGCGGTTAGCTCCTTCGGTCCTCCGATCGTTGTCAGAAGTAAGTTGGCCGCAGTGTTATCAC
TCATGGTTATGGCAGCACTGCATAATTCTCTTACTGTCATGCCATCCGTAAGATGCTTTTCTGTGACTGG
TGAGTACTCAACCAAGTCATTCTGAGAATAGTGTATGCGGCGACCGAGTTGCTCTTGCCCGGCGTCAATA
CGGGATAATACCGCGCCACATAGCAGAACTTTAAAAGTGCTCATCATTGGAAAACGTTCTTCGGGGCGAA
AACTCTCAAGGATCTTACCGCTGTTGAGATCCAGTTCGATGTAACCCACTCGTGCACCCAACTGATCTTC
AGCATCTTTTACTTTCACCAGCGTTTCTGGGTGAGCAAAAACAGGAAGGCAAAATGCCGCAAAAAAGGGA
ATAAGGGCGACACGGAAATGTTGAATACTCATACTCTTCCTTTTTCAATATTATTGAAGCATTTATCAGG
GTTATTGTCTCATGAGCGGATACATATTTGAATGTATTTAGAAAAATAAACAAATAGGGGTTCCGCGCAC
ATTTCCCCGAAAAGTGCCACCTGACGTCTAAGAAACCATTATTATCATGACATTAACCTATAAGAATAGG
CGTATCACGAGGCCCTTTCGTCTCGCGCGTTTCGGTGATGACGGTGAAAACCTCTGACACATGCAGCTCC
CGGAGACGGTCACAGCTTGTCTGTAAGCGGATGCCGGGAGCAGACAAGCCCGTCAGGGCGCGTCAGCGGG
TGTTGGCGGGTGTCGGGGCTGGCTTAACTATGCGGCATCAGAGCAGATTGTACTGAGAGTGCACCATATG
CGGTGTGAAATACCGCACAGATGCGTAAGGAGAAAATACCGCATCAGGCGCCATTCGCCATTCAGGCTGC
GCAACTGTTGGGAAGGGCGATCGGTGCGGGCCTCTTCGCTATTACGCCAGCTGGCGAAAGGGGGATGTGC
TGCAAGGCGATTAAGTTGGGTAACGCCAGGGTTTTCCCAGTCACGACGTTGTAAAACGACGGCGCAAGGA
ATGGTGCATGCAAGGAGATGGCGCCCAACAGTCCCCCGGCCACGGGGCCTGCCACCATACCCACGCCGAA
ACAAGCGCTCATGAGCCCGAAGTGGCGAGCCCGATCTTCCCCATCGGTGATGTCGGCGATATAGGCGCCA
GCAACCGCACCTGTGGCGCCGGTGATGCCGGCCACGATGCGTCCGGCGTAGAGGCGATTAGTCCAATTTG
TTAAAGACAGGATATCAGTGGTCCAGGCTCTAGTTTTGACTCAACAATATCACCAGCTGAAGCCTATAGA
GTACGAGCCATAGATAAAATAAAAGATTTTATTTAGTCTCCAGAAAAAGGGGGG
Features (pLannotate 1.2.2; 20 found; start..end, strand, type, name):
      1..517     +  LTR            5' LTR: 5' long terminal repeat from murine embryonic stem cell virus
    581..922     +  misc_feature   MESV Ψ: packaging signal of murine embryonic stem cell virus
    989..1405    +  CDS            gag (truncated): truncated Moloney murine leukemia virus (MMLV) gag gene lacking the start codon
   1482..2804    +  CDS            PPARD: PPARD_HUMAN - Also known as NR1C2, PPARB. Experimental evidence at protein level: Swiss-Prot protein existence level 1. Ligand-activated transcription factor. Receptor that binds peroxisome proliferators such as hypolipidemic drugs and fatty acids. Has a preference for poly-unsaturated fatty acids, such as gamma- linoleic acid and eicosapentanoic acid. Once activated by a ligand, the receptor binds to promoter elements of target genes. Regulates the peroxisomal beta-oxidation pathway of fatty acids. Functions as transcription activator for the acyl-CoA oxidase gene. Decreases expression of NPC
   2955..3454    +  promoter       PGK promoter: mouse phosphoglycerate kinase 1 promoter
   3475..3873    +  CDS            BSD: blasticidin S deaminase; Aspergillus terreus BSD; confers resistance to blasticidin
   3918..3952    +  LTR            3' LTR (ΔU3) (fragment): self-inactivating 3' long terminal repeat (LTR) from Moloney murine leukemia virus
   3949..4243    +  LTR            3' LTR (ΔU3) (fragment): self-inactivating 3' long terminal repeat (LTR) from Moloney murine leukemia virus
   4405..4421    -  protein_bind   lac operator: The lac repressor binds to the lac operator to inhibit transcription in E. coli. This inhibition can be relieved by adding lactose or isopropyl-β-D-thiogalactopyranoside (IPTG). lac repressor encoded by lacI
   4429..4459    -  promoter       lac promoter: promoter for the E. coli lac operon
   4474..4495    -  protein_bind   CAP binding site: CAP binding activates transcription in the presence of cAMP. E. coli catabolite activator protein
   4508..4600    -  CDS            lacI (fragment): lac repressor; lacI; The lac repressor binds to the lac operator to inhibit transcription in E. coli. This inhibition can be relieved by adding lactose or isopropyl-β-D-thiogalactopyranoside (IPTG).
   4783..5371    -  rep_origin     ori: high-copy-number ColE1/pMB1/pBR322/pUC origin of replication
   5542..6402    -  CDS            AmpR: β-lactamase; bla; confers resistance to ampicillin, carbenicillin, and related antibiotics
   6403..6507    -  promoter       AmpR promoter: bla
   6602..6637    +  CDS            rop (fragment): Rop protein, which maintains plasmids at low copy number; rop
   6739..6838    +  misc_feature   bom (fragment): basis of mobility region from pBR322
   6844..6993    -  CDS            lacZα (fragment): LacZα fragment of β-galactosidase; lacZ fragment
   6993..7194    -  CDS            TcR (fragment): tetracycline efflux protein; tet; confers resistance to tetracycline
   7195..7293    +  CDS            env (fragment): murine leukemia virus gPr80 envelope polyprotein precursor; env; proteolytically cleaved into gp70SU and p15TM subunits
