[The description below was written by a language model from this plasmid's Addgene catalogue record and pLannotate feature annotations shown in this document.]
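Description:
pMSCVbsd-PPARD-M417A is a gammaretroviral expression vector of 7,334 nt built on the pMSCVbsd backbone, a murine stem cell virus design, and is intended for stable delivery of a mutant human PPARD cDNA into mammalian cells by retroviral transduction. In bacteria it is maintained through a high-copy ColE1/pUC-type origin and selected with ampicillin via the β-lactamase gene. The remaining bacterial annotations (lac promoter and operator, and fragments of lacI, lacZα, rop, bom and TcR) are nonfunctional remnants of earlier cloning vectors.

The proviral region begins with the 5' LTR from murine embryonic stem cell virus, followed by the Ψ packaging signal and a truncated gag segment lacking its start codon, which extends the packaging signal without producing Gag protein. The PPARD coding sequence lies immediately downstream, with no dedicated internal promoter annotated, so its transcription is presumably driven by the 5' LTR. It was inserted by restriction cloning between a BglII site, destroyed in the process, and a retained XhoI site. PPARD (PPARβ/δ, NR1C2) is a ligand-activated nuclear receptor transcription factor. This version carries the M417A substitution, introduced by PCR mutagenesis; the record does not state the functional consequence of the mutation. No epitope tag is annotated. Downstream, a mouse PGK promoter drives blasticidin S deaminase, allowing blasticidin selection of transduced cells. The 3' LTR is annotated automatically as two fragments matching a ΔU3 self-inactivating LTR, which may reflect partial matching rather than true self-inactivating design.

Because gag is truncated and pol and env are absent apart from a small env fragment, virus production requires packaging functions supplied in trans. The associated work concerns PPARβ/δ recruitment of NCOR and transcriptional regulation of ANGPTL4.
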