Addgene plasmid #130770: pMSCVbsd-PPARD-M417A
Purpose: Vector encoding PPARD cDNA for retroviral transduction
Depositing lab: Till Adhikary. Depositing organization: Philipps-Universitaet Marburg. Publication: PPARbeta/delta recruits NCOR and regulates transcription reinitiation of ANGPTL4. Legrand N, Bretscher CL, Zielke S, Wilke B, Daude M, Fritz B, Diederich WE, Adhikary T. Nucleic Acids Res. 2019 Oct 10;47(18):9573-9591. doi: 10.1093/nar/gkz685. PubMed 31428774.
Backbone
  Vector backbone: pMSCVbsd
  Vector type: Retroviral
  Selectable markers: Blasticidin
Growth in bacteria
  Bacterial resistance: Ampicillin, 100 μg/mL
  Growth temperature: 37°C
  Growth strain: NEB Stable
  Copy number: High Copy
Gene/Insert
  Gene/Insert name: PPARD M417A
  Species: H. sapiens (human)
  Mutation: M417A
  Entrez Gene: PPARD (a.k.a. FAAR, NR1C2, NUC1, NUCI, NUCII, PPARB)
  Cloning method: Restriction Enzyme; 5′ cloning site BglII (destroyed during cloning); 3′ cloning site XhoI (not destroyed)
  Sequencing primers: 5′ pMSCVseqfw (CCCTTGAACCTCCTCGTTCGACC); 3′ pMSCVseqrv (GAGACGTGCTACTTCCATTTGTC)
Terms and licenses: Academic/Nonprofit Terms; Industry Terms: Not Available to Industry
Depositor comments: Generated by PCR mutagenesis. Please visit https://www.biorxiv.org/content/10.1101/525576v2 for BioRxiv preprint.
How to cite: pMSCVbsd-PPARD-M417A was a gift from Till Adhikary (Addgene plasmid # 130770 ; http://n2t.net/addgene:130770 ; RRID:Addgene_130770)
