>Addgene plasmid #130770 | pMSCVbsd-PPARD-M417A | depositor partial sequence | sequence record 250281 | PPARD M417A
ATGGAGCAGCCACAGGAGGAAGCCCCTGAGGTCCGGGAAGAGGAGGAGAAAGAGGAAGTGGCAGAGGCAG
AAGGAGCCCCAGAGCTCAATGGGGGACCACAGCATGCACTTCCTTCCAGCAGCTACACAGACCTCTCCCG
GAGCTCCTCGCCACCCTCACTGCTGGACCAACTGCAGATGGGCTGTGACGGGGCCTCATGCGGCAGCCTC
AACATGGAGTGCCGGGTGTGCGGGGACAAGGCATCGGGCTTCCACTACGGTGTTCATGCATGTGAGGGGT
GCAAGGGCTTCTTCCGTCGTACGATCCGCATGAAGCTGGAGTACGAGAAGTGTGAGCGCAGCTGCAAGAT
TCAGAAGAAGAACCGCAACAAGTGCCAGTACTGCCGCTTCCAGAAGTGCCTGGCACTGGGCATGTCACAC
AACGCTATCCGTTTTGGTCGGATGCCGGAGGCTGAGAAGAGGAAGCTGGTGGCAGGGCTGACTGCAAACG
AGGGGAGCCAGTACAACCCACAGGTGGCCGACCTGAAGGCCTTCTCCAAGCACATCTACAATGCCTACCT
GAAAAACTTCAACATGACCAAAAAGAAGGCCCGCAGCATCCTCACCGGCAAAGCCAGCCACACGGCGCCC
TTTGTGATCCACGACATCGAGACATTGTGGCAGGCAGAGAAGGGGCTGGTGTGGAAGCAGTTGGTGAATG
GCCTGCCTCCCTACAAGGAGATCAGCGTGCACGTCTTCTACCGCTGCCAGTGCACCACAGTGGAGACCGT
GCGGGAGCTCACTGAGTTCGCCAAGAGCATCCCCAGCTTCAGCAGCCTCTTCCTCAACGACCAGGTTACC
CTTCTCAAGTATGGCGTGCACGAGGCCATCTTCGCCATGCTGGCCTCTATCGTCAACAAGGACGGGCTGC
TGGTAGCCAACGGCAGTGGCTTTGTCACCCGTGAGTTCCTGCGCAGCCTCCGCAAACCCTTCAGTGATAT
CATTGAGCCTAAGTTTGAATTTGCTGTCAAGTTCAACGCCCTGGAACTTGATGACAGTGACCTGGCCCTA
TTCATTGCGGCCATCATTCTGTGTGGAGACCGGCCAGGCCTCATGAACGTTCCACGGGTGGAGGCTATCC
AGGACACCATCCTGCGTGCCCTCGAATTCCACCTGCAGGCCAACCACCCTGATGCCCAGTACCTCTTCCC
CAAGCTGCTGCAGAAGATGGCTGACCTGCGGCAACTGGTCACCGAGCACGCCCAGATGGCGCAGCGGATC
AAGAAGACCGAAACCGAGACCTCGCTGCACCCTCTGCTCCAGGAGATCTACAAGGACATGTACTAA
